Addgene plasmid #114279: pCWXPGR-pTF-NT3
Purpose: TET-inducible expression of the Neurotrophin 3 protein
Depositing lab: Patrick Salmon. Depositing organization: University of Geneva.
Backbone
  Vector backbone: pCWXPGR65
  Vector type: Lentiviral
  Selectable markers: GFP
Growth in bacteria
  Bacterial resistance: Ampicillin, 100 μg/mL
  Growth temperature: 37°C
  Growth strain: NEB Stable
  Copy number: High Copy
Gene/Insert
  Gene/Insert name: Neurotrophin 3
  Species: M. musculus (mouse)
  Entrez Gene: Ntf3 (a.k.a. HDNF, NGF-2, Nt3, Ntf-3)
  Cloning method: Gateway Cloning
Terms and licenses: Academic/Nonprofit Terms; Industry Terms: Not Available to Industry
Depositor comments: Subcloned from Addgene Plasmid #39981. pTF is an optimized TET-promoter, described in HGT 2011, Giry et al.
How to cite: pCWXPGR-pTF-NT3 was a gift from Patrick Salmon (Addgene plasmid # 114279 ; http://n2t.net/addgene:114279 ; RRID:Addgene_114279)
