[The description below was written by a language model from this plasmid's Addgene catalogue record and pLannotate feature annotations shown in this document.]
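Description:
pCWXPGR-pTF-NT3 is an HIV-1-derived lentiviral transfer plasmid of about 10.5 kb, built on the pCWXPGR65 backbone, for tetracycline-inducible expression of mouse neurotrophin 3 (Ntf3). It is propagated in E. coli through a high-copy ColE1/pUC-type origin with ampicillin resistance. An SV40 origin is also present in the backbone. The viral portion starts with a CMV enhancer fused to a truncated 5' LTR. This is followed by the Ψ packaging signal with a gag fragment, cPPT/CTS and the RRE. It ends in a truncated 3' LTR that carries a loxP site, and a rabbit β-globin poly(A) signal lies downstream. Because 3' LTR sequences are copied to both ends of the provirus during reverse transcription, a loxP at this position would in principle allow Cre-mediated excision of the integrated cassette, although the record does not state this as an intended use.

The payload is an all-in-one Tet-On arrangement assembled by Gateway recombination. The pTF promoter, which the depositor describes as an optimized TET promoter, is annotated as tet operator repeats joined to a minimal promoter. It lies between attB4 and attB1 sites and drives the Ntf3 coding sequence, which is flanked by attB1 and attB2. Downstream, a constitutive human PGK promoter drives EGFP, followed by a reverse tetracycline transactivator annotated as an rtTA3 fragment with a RelA (p65) activation domain. The element linking EGFP to the transactivator is not annotated. A WPRE after this unit enhances transcript expression. Transduced cells can therefore be identified by GFP fluorescence, the only mammalian marker, and should express NT3 when doxycycline is added. The depositor and sequencing-derived records differ by a few bases and in their start coordinate, but they show the same features.
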