Features (pLannotate 1.2.2; 37 found; start..end, strand, type, name):
      4..383     +  enhancer       CMV enhancer: human cytomegalovirus immediate early enhancer
    385..642     +  LTR            5' LTR (truncated): truncated 5' long terminal repeat (LTR) from HIV-1
    689..814     +  misc_feature   HIV-1 Ψ: packaging signal of human immunodeficiency virus type 1
    798..1157    +  CDS            HIV-1 gag (fragment): gag protein from human immunodeficiency virus 1; gag
   1306..1423    +  misc_feature   cPPT/CTS: central polypurine tract and central termination sequence of HIV-1
   1566..1649    +  CDS            vif (fragment): VIF_HV1BR - Experimental evidence at protein level: Swiss-Prot protein existence level 1. Counteracts the innate antiviral activity of host APOBEC3F and APOBEC3G. Forms a complex with host APOBEC3F and APOBEC3G thus preventing the entry of these lethally hypermutating enzymes into progeny virions. Recruits an active E3 ubiquitin ligase complex composed of elongin BC, CUL5, and RBX2 to induce polyubiquitination of APOBEC3G and APOBEC3F. In turn, they are directed to the 26S proteasome for degradation. Vif interaction with APOBEC3G also blocks its cytidine deaminase activity in a proteasome-inde
   1783..2016    +  misc_feature   RRE: The Rev response element (RRE) of HIV-1 allows for Rev-dependent mRNA export from the nucleus to the cytoplasm.
   2393..2493    +  CDS            Rev (fragment): human immunodeficiency virus 1 (HIV-1) Rev protein; rev; enhances nuclear export of unspliced and incompletely spliced viral mRNAs
   2522..2542    +  protein_bind   attB4: mutant version of attB; core recombination site for the Gateway® BP reaction BP Clonase™
   2569..2587    +  protein_bind   tet operator: bacterial operator O1 for the tetR and tetA genes tetracycline repressor TetR
   2610..2628    +  protein_bind   tet operator: bacterial operator O1 for the tetR and tetA genes tetracycline repressor TetR
   2651..2678    -  promoter       tetR/tetA promoters (fragment): tetR; overlapping promoters for bacterial tetR and tetA
   2774..2792    +  protein_bind   tet operator: bacterial operator O1 for the tetR and tetA genes tetracycline repressor TetR
   2803..2846    +  promoter       minimal CaMV 35S promoter (fragment): minimal 35S promoter from cauliflower mosaic virus
   2855..2875    +  protein_bind   attB1: mutant version of attB; core recombination site for the Gateway® BP reaction BP Clonase™
   2884..3657    +  CDS            Ntf3: NTF3_MOUSE - Also known as Ntf-3. Experimental evidence at protein level: Swiss-Prot protein existence level 1. Seems to promote the survival of visceral and proprioceptive sensory neurons. From Mus musculus (Mouse).
   3661..3685    -  protein_bind   attB2: mutant version of attB; recombination site for the Gateway® BP reaction BP Clonase™
   3703..4213    +  promoter       hPGK promoter: human phosphoglycerate kinase 1 promoter
   4235..4951    +  CDS            EGFP: EGFP is a basic (constitutively fluorescent) green fluorescent protein published in 1996, derived from Aequorea victoria. It is reported to be a rapidly-maturing weak dimer with moderate acid sensitivity.
   5033..5656    +  CDS            rtTA3 (fragment): reverse tetracycline transactivator 3 activates expression from Tet-responsive promoters in the presence of doxycycline
   6095..6466    +  CDS            RelA (p65) AD: transcriptional activation domain of human RelA, also known as p65 (O'Shea and Perkins, 2008)
   6486..7074    +  misc_feature   WPRE: woodchuck hepatitis virus posttranscriptional regulatory element
   7082..7201    +  CDS            nef (fragment): NEF_HV1LA - Experimental evidence at protein level: Swiss-Prot protein existence level 1. Extracellular Nef protein targets CD4(+) T-lymphocytes for apoptosis by interacting with CXCR4 surface receptors. From Human immunodeficiency virus type 1 group M subtype B (isolate Lai) (HIV-1).
   7222..7255    +  protein_bind   loxP: Cre-mediated recombination occurs in the 8-bp core sequence (GCATACAT). Cre recombinase
   7275..7455    +  LTR            5' LTR (truncated): truncated 5' long terminal repeat (LTR) from HIV-1
   7558..7613    +  polyA_signal   β-globin poly(A) signal: rabbit β-globin polyadenylation signal (Gil and Proudfoot, 1987)
   7996..8012    -  protein_bind   lac operator: The lac repressor binds to the lac operator to inhibit transcription in E. coli. This inhibition can be relieved by adding lactose or isopropyl-β-D-thiogalactopyranoside (IPTG). lac repressor encoded by lacI
   8020..8050    -  promoter       lac promoter: promoter for the E. coli lac operon
   8065..8086    -  protein_bind   CAP binding site: CAP binding activates transcription in the presence of cAMP. E. coli catabolite activator protein
   8099..8138    -  CDS            lacI (fragment): lac repressor; lacI; The lac repressor binds to the lac operator to inhibit transcription in E. coli. This inhibition can be relieved by adding lactose or isopropyl-β-D-thiogalactopyranoside (IPTG).
   8145..8167    +  promoter       SV40 promoter (fragment): SV40 enhancer and early promoter
   8191..8326    +  rep_origin     SV40 ori: SV40 origin of replication
   8346..8480    +  polyA_signal   SV40 poly(A) signal: SV40 polyadenylation signal
   8482..8536    -  CDS            lacI (fragment): lac repressor; lacI; The lac repressor binds to the lac operator to inhibit transcription in E. coli. This inhibition can be relieved by adding lactose or isopropyl-β-D-thiogalactopyranoside (IPTG).
   8719..9307    -  rep_origin     ori: high-copy-number ColE1/pMB1/pBR322/pUC origin of replication
   9478..10338   -  CDS            AmpR: β-lactamase; bla; confers resistance to ampicillin, carbenicillin, and related antibiotics
  10339..10443   -  promoter       AmpR promoter: bla
>Addgene plasmid #114279 | pCWXPGR-pTF-NT3 | depositor full sequence | sequence record 215770 | Full Sequence
GTCGACATTGATTATTGACTAGTTATTAATAGTAATCAATTACGGGGTCATTAGTTCATAGCCCATATAT
GGAGTTCCGCGTTACATAACTTACGGTAAATGGCCCGCCTGGCTGACCGCCCAACGACCCCCGCCCATTG
ACGTCAATAATGACGTATGTTCCCATAGTAACGCCAATAGGGACTTTCCATTGACGTCAATGGGTGGACT
ATTTACGGTAAACTGCCCACTTGGCAGTACATCAAGTGTATCATATGCCAAGTACGCCCCCTATTGACGT
CAATGACGGTAAATGGCCCGCCTGGCATTATGCCCAGTACATGACCTTATGGGACTTTCCTACTTGGCAG
TACATCTACGTATTAGTCATCGCTATTACCATGGGAGGCGTGGCCTGGGCGGGACTGGGGAGTGGCGAGC
CCTCAGATCCTGCATATAAGCAGCTGCTTTTTGCCTGTACTGGGTCTCTCTGGTTAGACCAGATCTGAGC
CTGGGAGCTCTCTGGCTAACTAGGGAACCCACTGCTTAAGCCTCAATAAAGCTTGCCTTGAGTGCTTCAA
GTAGTGTGTGCCCGTCTGTTGTGTGACTCTGGTAACTAGAGATCCCTCAGACCCTTTTAGTCAGTGTGGA
AAATCTCTAGCAGTGGCGCCCGAACAGGGACTTGAAAGCGAAAGGGAAACCAGAGGAGCTCTCTCGACGC
AGGACTCGGCTTGCTGAAGCGCGCACGGCAAGAGGCGAGGGGCGGCGACTGGTGAGTACGCCAAAAATTT
TGACTAGCGGAGGCTAGAAGGAGAGAGATGGGTGCGAGAGCGTCAGTATTAAGCGGGGGAGAATTAGATC
GCGATGGGAAAAAATTCGGTTAAGGCCAGGGGGAAAGAAAAAATATAAATTAAAACATATAGTATGGGCA
AGCAGGGAGCTAGAACGATTCGCAGTTAATCCTGGCCTGTTAGAAACATCAGAAGGCTGTAGACAAATAC
TGGGACAGCTACAACCATCCCTTCAGACAGGATCAGAAGAACTTAGATCATTATATAATACAGTAGCAAC
CCTCTATTGTGTGCATCAAAGGATAGAGATAAAAGACACCAAGGAAGCTTTAGACAAGATAGAGGAAGAG
CAAAACAAAAGTAAGAAAAAAGCACAGCAAGCAGCAGGATCTTCAGACCTGGAAATTCCCTACAATCCCC
AAAGTCAAGGAGTAGTAGAATCTATGAATAAAGAATTAAAGAAAATTATAGGACAGGTAAGAGATCAGGC
TGAACATCTTAAGACAGCAGTACAAATGGCAGTATTCATCCACAATTTTAAAAGAAAAGGGGGGATTGGG
GGGTACAGTGCAGGGGAAAGAATAGTAGACATAATAGCAACAGACATACAAACTAAAGAATTACAAAAAC
AAATTACAAAAATTCAAAATTTTCGGGTTTATTACAGGGACAGCAGAAATCCACTTTGGAAAGGACCAGC
AAAGCTCCTCTGGAAAGGTGAAGGGGCAGTAGTAATACAAGATAATAGTGACATAAAAGTAGTGCCAAGA
AGAAAAGCAAAGATCATTAGGGATTATGGAAAACAGATGGCAGGTGATGATTGTGTGGCAAGTAGACAGG
ATGAGGATTAGAACATGGAAAAGTTTAGTAAAACACCATAAGGAGGAGATATGAGGGACAATTGGAGAAG
TGAATTATATAAATATAAAGTAGTAAAAATTGAACCATTAGGAGTAGCACCCACCAAGGCAAAGAGAAGA
GTGGTGCAGAGAGAAAAAAGAGCAGTGGGAATAGGAGCTTTGTTCCTTGGGTTCTTGGGAGCAGCAGGAA
GCACTATGGGCGCAGCGTCAATGACGCTGACGGTACAGGCCAGACAATTATTGTCTGGTATAGTGCAGCA
GCAGAACAATTTGCTGAGGGCTATTGAGGCGCAACAGCATCTGTTGCAACTCACAGTCTGGGGCATCAAG
CAGCTCCAGGCAAGAATCCTGGCTGTGGAAAGATACCTAAAGGATCAACAGCTCCTGGGGATTTGGGGTT
GCTCTGGAAAACTCATTTGCACCACTGCTGTGCCTTGGAATGCTAGTTGGAGTAATAAATCTCTGGAACA
GATTTGGAATCACACGACCTGGATGGAGTGGGACAGAGAAATTAACAATTACACAAGCTTAATACACTCC
TTAATTGAAGAATCGCAAAACCAGCAAGAAAAGAATGAACAAGAATTATTGGAATTAGATAAATGGGCAA
GTTTGTGGAATTGGTTTAACATAACAAATTGGCTGTGGTATATAAAATTATTCATAATGATAGTAGGAGG
CTTGGTAGGTTTAAGAATAGTTTTTGCTGTACTTTCTATAGTGAATAGAGTTAGGCAGGGATATTCACCA
TTATCGTTTCAGACCCACCTCCCAACCCCGAGGGGACCCGACAGGCCCGAAGGAATAGAAGAAGAAGGTG
GAGAGAGAGACAGAGACAGATCCATTCGATTAGTGAACGGATCTCGACGGTATCGCTAGTGATTATCGGA
TCAACTTTGTATAGAAAAGTTGGGTACAACTCCCACTAGACATATCCTACTCTATCATTGATAGAGTGAC
CCTTCCATAGACATATCCTACTCTATCATTGATAGAGTGACCCTTCCACTAGGTTCACTTTTCTCTATCA
TTGATAGGGAGTGGTAAACAATTGATGGACAAAATCTATCAATGATAGAGAGTGCATGTTACTAGTATTG
TTCTTCTCTATCATTGATAGTGACTTTGCCTAATCACTTAGCAACTCTATCATTGATAGAGTTCTAGTAT
TAGCAAGGCCTTTCCTCTATATAAGGAAGTTCATTTCATTTGGAGAAGATCCCCCAAGTTTGTACAAAAA
AGCAGGCTTCACCATGTCCATCTTGTTTTATGTGATATTTCTTGCTTATCTCCGTGGCATCCAAGGCAAC
AGCATGGATCAAAGGAGTTTGCCGGAAGACTCTCTCAATTCCCTCATCATCAAGCTGATCCAGGCGGATA
TCTTGAAAAACAAGCTTTCCAAACAGATGGTGGATGTTAAGGAAAATTACCAGAGCACCCTGCCCAAAGC
AGAGGCACCCAGGGAACCAGAGCAGGGAGAGGCCACCAGGTCAGAGTTCCAGCCAATGATTGCAACGGAC
ACAGAGCTACTACGGCAACAGAGACGCTACAATTCGCCCCGGGTCCTGCTGAGTGACAGCACCCCTTTGG
AGCCCCCTCCCTTATACCTAATGGAGGATTATGTGGGCAACCCGGTGGTAGCCAATAGAACCTCACCACG
GAGGAAACGCTATGCAGAACATAAGAGTCACCGAGGAGAGTACTCAGTGTGTGACAGTGAGAGCCTGTGG
GTGACCGACAAGTCCTCAGCCATTGACATTCGGGGACACCAGGTCACAGTGCTGGGGGAGATCAAAACCG
GTAACTCTCCTGTGAAACAATATTTTTATGAAACGAGATGTAAAGAAGCCAGGCCGGTCAAAAACGGTTG
CAGGGGGATTGATGACAAACACTGGAACTCTCAGTGCAAAACTTCGCAAACCTATGTCCGAGCACTGACT
TCAGAAAACAACAAACTCGTAGGCTGGCGCTGGATACGAATAGACACTTCCTGTGTGTGTGCCTTGTCGA
GAAAAATTGGAAGAACATGAACCCAGCTTTCTTGTACAAAGTGGTGATAATCGAATTCCCACGGGGTTGG
GGTTGCGCCTTTTCCAAGGCAGCCCTGGGTTTGCGCAGGGACGCGGCTGCTCTGGGCGTGGTTCCGGGAA
ACGCAGCGGCGCCGACCCTGGGTCTCGCACATTCTTCACGTCCGTTCGCAGCGTCACCCGGATCTTCGCC
GCTACCCTTGTGGGCCCCCCGGCGACGCTTCCTGCTCCGCCCCTAAGTCGGGAAGGTTCCTTGCGGTTCG
CGGCGTGCCGGACGTGACAAACGGAAGCCGCACGTCTCACTAGTACCCTCGCAGACGGACAGCGCCAGGG
AGCAATGGCAGCGCGCCGACCGCGATGGGCTGTGGCCAATAGCGGCTGCTCAGCGGGGCGCGCCGAGAGC
AGCGGCCGGGAAGGGGCGGTGCGGGAGGCGGGGTGTGGGGCGGTAGTGTGGGCCCTGTTCCTGCCCGCGC
GGTGTTCCGCATTCTGCAAGCCTCCGGAGCGCACGTCGGCAGTCGGCTCCCTCGTTGACCGAATCACCGA
CCTCTCTCCCCAGGGGGATCCACCGGTCGCCACCATGGTGAGCAAGGGCGAGGAGCTGTTCACCGGGGTG
GTGCCCATCCTGGTCGAGCTGGACGGCGACGTAAACGGCCACAAGTTCAGCGTGTCCGGCGAGGGCGAGG
GCGATGCCACCTACGGCAAGCTGACCCTGAAGTTCATCTGCACCACCGGCAAGCTGCCCGTGCCCTGGCC
CACCCTCGTGACCACCCTGACCTACGGCGTGCAGTGCTTCAGCCGCTACCCCGACCACATGAAGCAGCAC
GACTTCTTCAAGTCCGCCATGCCCGAAGGCTACGTCCAGGAGCGCACCATCTTCTTCAAGGACGACGGCA
ACTACAAGACCCGCGCCGAGGTGAAGTTCGAGGGCGACACCCTGGTGAACCGCATCGAGCTGAAGGGCAT
CGACTTCAAGGAGGACGGCAACATCCTGGGGCACAAGCTGGAGTACAACTACAACAGCCACAACGTCTAT
ATCATGGCCGACAAGCAGAAGAACGGCATCAAGGTGAACTTCAAGATCCGCCACAACATCGAGGACGGCA
GCGTGCAGCTCGCCGACCACTACCAGCAGAACACCCCCATCGGCGACGGCCCCGTGCTGCTGCCCGACAA
CCACTACCTGAGCACCCAGTCCGCCCTGAGCAAAGACCCCAACGAGAAGCGCGATCACATGGTCCTGCTG
GAGTTCGTGACCGCCGCCGGGATCACTCTCGGCATGGACGAGCTGTACAAGGCTAGCGGATCAGGTCAAT
GTACTAACTACGCTTTGTTGAAGCTTGCCGGCGATGTTGAAAGTAACCCCGGTCCTGGATCCATGTCCAG
ACTGGACAAGAGCAAAGTCATAAACGGCGCTCTGGAATTACTCAATGGAGTCGGTATCGAAGGCCTGACG
ACAAGGAAACTCGCTCAAAAGCTGGGAGTTGAGCAGCCTACCCTGTACTGGCACGTGAAGAACAAGCGGG
CCCTGCTCGATGCCCTGCCAATCGAGATGCTGGACAGGCATCATACCCACTTCTGCCCCCTGGAAGGCGA
GTCATGGCAAGACTTTCTGCGGAACAACGCCAAGTCATTCCGCTGTGCTCTCCTCTCACATCGCGACGGG
GCTAAAGTGCATCTCGGCACCCGCCCAACAGAGAAACAGTACGAAACCCTGGAAAATCAGCTCGCGTTCC
TGTGTCAGCAAGGCTTCTCCCTGGAGAACGCACTGTACGCTCTGTCCGCCGTGGGCCACTTTACACTGGG
CTGCGTATTGGAGGAACAGGAGCATCAAGTAGCAAAAGAGGAAAGAGAGACACCTACCACCGATTCTATG
CCCCCACTTCTGAGACAAGCAATTGAGCTGTTCGACCGGCAGGGAGCCGAACCTGCCTTCCTTTTCGGCC
TGGAACTAATCATATGTGGCCTGGAGAAACAGCTAAAGTGCGAAAGCGGCGGGCCGGCCTCGAGCGAATT
CCAGTACCTGCCAGATACAGACGATCGTCACCGGATTGAGGAGAAACGTAAAAGGACATATGAGACCTTC
AAGAGCATCATGAAGAAGAGTCCTTTCAGCGGACCCACCGACCCCCGGCCTCCACCTCGACGCATTGCTG
TGCCTTCCCGCAGCTCAGCTTCTGTCCCCAAGCCAGCACCCCAGCCCTATCCCTTTACGTCATCCCTGAG
CACCATCAACTATGATGAGTTTCCCACCATGGTGTTTCCTTCTGGGCAGATCAGCCAGGCCTCGGCCTTG
GCCCCGGCCCCTCCCCAAGTCCTGCCCCAGGCTCCAGCCCCTGCCCCTGCTCCAGCCATGGTATCAGCTC
TGGCCCAGGCCCCAGCCCCTGTCCCAGTCCTAGCCCCAGGCCCTCCTCAGGCTGTGGCCCCACCTGCCCC
CAAGCCCACCCAGGCTGGGGAAGGAACGCTGTCAGAGGCCCTGCTGCAGCTGCAGTTTGATGATGAAGAC
CTGGGGGCCTTGCTTGGCAACAGCACAGACCCAGCTGTGTTCACAGACCTGGCATCCGTCGACAACTCCG
AGTTTCAGCAGCTGCTGAACCAGGGCATACCTGTGGCCCCCCACACAACTGAGCCCATGCTGATGGAGTA
CCCTGAGGCTATAACTCGCCTAGTGACAGGGGCCCAGAGGCCCCCCGACCCAGCTCCTGCTCCACTGGGG
GCCCCGGGGCTCCCCAATGGCCTCCTTTCAGGAGATGAAGACTTCTCCTCCATTGCGGACATGGACTTCT
CAGCCCTGCTGAGTCAGATCAGCTCCTAAGATCAAGCTTATCGATAATCAACCTCTGGATTACAAAATTT
GTGAAAGATTGACTGGTATTCTTAACTATGTTGCTCCTTTTACGCTATGTGGATACGCTGCTTTAATGCC
TTTGTATCATGCTATTGCTTCCCGTATGGCTTTCATTTTCTCCTCCTTGTATAAATCCTGGTTGCTGTCT
CTTTATGAGGAGTTGTGGCCCGTTGTCAGGCAACGTGGCGTGGTGTGCACTGTGTTTGCTGACGCAACCC
CCACTGGTTGGGGCATTGCCACCACCTGTCAGCTCCTTTCCGGGACTTTCGCTTTCCCCCTCCCTATTGC
CACGGCGGAACTCATCGCCGCCTGCCTTGCCCGCTGCTGGACAGGGGCTCGGCTGTTGGGCACTGACAAT
TCCGTGGTGTTGTCGGGGAAATCATCGTCCTTTCCTTGGCTGCTCGCCTGTGTTGCCACCTGGATTCTGC
GCGGGACGTCCTTCTGCTACGTCCCTTCGGCCCTCAATCCAGCGGACCTTCCTTCCCGCGGCCTGCTGCC
GGCTCTGCGGCCTCTTCCGCGTCTTCGCCTTCGCCCTCAGACGAGTCGGATCTCCCTTTGGGCCGCCTCC
CCGCATCGATACCGTCGACCTCGAGGTTCGCTTTAAGACCAATGACTTACAAGGCAGCTGTAGATCTTAG
CCACTTTTTAAAAGAAAAGGGGGGACTGGAAGGGCTAATTCACTCCCAACGAAGACAAGATGGGATCAAT
TCACCATGGGAATAACTTCGTATAGCATACATTATACGAAGTTATGCTGCTTTTTGCTTGTACTGGGTCT
CTCTGGTTAGACCAGATCTGAGCCTGGGAGCTCTCTGGCTAACTAGGGAACCCACTGCTTAAGCCTCAAT
AAAGCTTGCCTTGAGTGCTTCAAGTAGTGTGTGCCCGTCTGTTGTGTGACTCTGGTAACTAGAGATCCCT
CAGACCCTTTTAGTCAGTGTGGAAAATCTCTAGCAGCATCTAGTTGAATCGCCAGTGTGTCGAGCTAGCA
GATCTTTTTCCCTCTGCCAAAAATTATGGGGACATCATGAAGCCCCTTGAGCATCTGACTTCTGGCTAAT
AAAGGAAATTTATTTTCATTGCAATAGTGTGTTGGAATTTTTTGTGTCTCTCACTCGGAAGGACATATGG
GAGGGCAAATCATTTAAAACATCAGAATGAGTATTTGGTTTAGAGTTTGGCAACATATGCCATATGCTGG
CTGCCATGAACAAAGGTGGCTATAAAGAGGTCATCAGTATATGAAACAGCCCCCTGCTGTCCATTCCTTA
TTCCATAGAAAAGCCTTGACTTGAGGTTAGATTTTTTTTATATTTTGTTTTGTGTTATTTTTTTCTTTAA
CATCCCTAAAATTTTCCTTACATGTTTTACTAGCCAGATTTTTCCTCCTCTCCTGACTACTCCCAGTCAT
AGCTGTCCCTCTTCTCTTATGAAGATCCCTCGACCTGCAGCCCAAGCTTGGCGTAATCATGGTCATAGCT
GTTTCCTGTGTGAAATTGTTATCCGCTCACAATTCCACACAACATACGAGCCGGAAGCATAAAGTGTAAA
GCCTGGGGTGCCTAATGAGTGAGCTAACTCACATTAATTGCGTTGCGCTCACTGCCCGCTTTCCAGTCGG
GAAACCTGTCGTGCCAGCGGATCCGCATCTCAATTAGTCAGCAACCATAGTCCCGCCCCTAACTCCGCCC
ATCCCGCCCCTAACTCCGCCCAGTTCCGCCCATTCTCCGCCCCATGGCTGACTAATTTTTTTTATTTATG
CAGAGGCCGAGGCCGCCTCGGCCTCTGAGCTATTCCAGAAGTAGTGAGGAGGCTTTTTTGGAGGCCTAGG
CTTTTGCAAAAAGCTAACTTGTTTATTGCAGCTTATAATGGTTACAAATAAAGCAATAGCATCACAAATT
TCACAAATAAAGCATTTTTTTCACTGCATTCTAGTTGTGGTTTGTCCAAACTCATCAATGTATCTTATCA
TGTCTGGATCCGCTGCATTAATGAATCGGCCAACGCGCGGGGAGAGGCGGTTTGCGTATTGGGCGCTCTT
CCGCTTCCTCGCTCACTGACTCGCTGCGCTCGGTCGTTCGGCTGCGGCGAGCGGTATCAGCTCACTCAAA
GGCGGTAATACGGTTATCCACAGAATCAGGGGATAACGCAGGAAAGAACATGTGAGCAAAAGGCCAGCAA
AAGGCCAGGAACCGTAAAAAGGCCGCGTTGCTGGCGTTTTTCCATAGGCTCCGCCCCCCTGACGAGCATC
ACAAAAATCGACGCTCAAGTCAGAGGTGGCGAAACCCGACAGGACTATAAAGATACCAGGCGTTTCCCCC
TGGAAGCTCCCTCGTGCGCTCTCCTGTTCCGACCCTGCCGCTTACCGGATACCTGTCCGCCTTTCTCCCT
TCGGGAAGCGTGGCGCTTTCTCAATGCTCACGCTGTAGGTATCTCAGTTCGGTGTAGGTCGTTCGCTCCA
AGCTGGGCTGTGTGCACGAACCCCCCGTTCAGCCCGACCGCTGCGCCTTATCCGGTAACTATCGTCTTGA
GTCCAACCCGGTAAGACACGACTTATCGCCACTGGCAGCAGCCACTGGTAACAGGATTAGCAGAGCGAGG
TATGTAGGCGGTGCTACAGAGTTCTTGAAGTGGTGGCCTAACTACGGCTACACTAGAAGGACAGTATTTG
GTATCTGCGCTCTGCTGAAGCCAGTTACCTTCGGAAAAAGAGTTGGTAGCTCTTGATCCGGCAAACAAAC
CACCGCTGGTAGCGGTGGTTTTTTTGTTTGCAAGCAGCAGATTACGCGCAGAAAAAAAGGATCTCAAGAA
GATCCTTTGATCTTTTCTACGGGGTCTGACGCTCAGTGGAACGAAAACTCACGTTAAGGGATTTTGGTCA
TGAGATTATCAAAAAGGATCTTCACCTAGATCCTTTTAAATTAAAAATGAAGTTTTAAATCAATCTAAAG
TATATATGAGTAAACTTGGTCTGACAGTTACCAATGCTTAATCAGTGAGGCACCTATCTCAGCGATCTGT
CTATTTCGTTCATCCATAGTTGCCTGACTCCCCGTCGTGTAGATAACTACGATACGGGAGGGCTTACCAT
CTGGCCCCAGTGCTGCAATGATACCGCGAGACCCACGCTCACCGGCTCCAGATTTATCAGCAATAAACCA
GCCAGCCGGAAGGGCCGAGCGCAGAAGTGGTCCTGCAACTTTATCCGCCTCCATCCAGTCTATTAATTGT
TGCCGGGAAGCTAGAGTAAGTAGTTCGCCAGTTAATAGTTTGCGCAACGTTGTTGCCATTGCTACAGGCA
TCGTGGTGTCACGCTCGTCGTTTGGTATGGCTTCATTCAGCTCCGGTTCCCAACGATCAAGGCGAGTTAC
ATGATCCCCCATGTTGTGCAAAAAAGCGGTTAGCTCCTTCGGTCCTCCGATCGTTGTCAGAAGTAAGTTG
GCCGCAGTGTTATCACTCATGGTTATGGCAGCACTGCATAATTCTCTTACTGTCATGCCATCCGTAAGAT
GCTTTTCTGTGACTGGTGAGTACTCAACCAAGTCATTCTGAGAATAGTGTATGCGGCGACCGAGTTGCTC
TTGCCCGGCGTCAATACGGGATAATACCGCGCCACATAGCAGAACTTTAAAAGTGCTCATCATTGGAAAA
CGTTCTTCGGGGCGAAAACTCTCAAGGATCTTACCGCTGTTGAGATCCAGTTCGATGTAACCCACTCGTG
CACCCAACTGATCTTCAGCATCTTTTACTTTCACCAGCGTTTCTGGGTGAGCAAAAACAGGAAGGCAAAA
TGCCGCAAAAAAGGGAATAAGGGCGACACGGAAATGTTGAATACTCATACTCTTCCTTTTTCAATATTAT
TGAAGCATTTATCAGGGTTATTGTCTCATGAGCGGATACATATTTGAATGTATTTAGAAAAATAAACAAA
TAGGGGTTCCGCGCACATTTCCCCGAAAAGTGCCACCTG
