Features (pLannotate 1.2.2; 37 found; start..end, strand, type, name):
      1..21      +  protein_bind   attB4: mutant version of attB; core recombination site for the Gateway® BP reaction BP Clonase™
     48..66      +  protein_bind   tet operator: bacterial operator O1 for the tetR and tetA genes tetracycline repressor TetR
     89..107     +  protein_bind   tet operator: bacterial operator O1 for the tetR and tetA genes tetracycline repressor TetR
    130..157     -  promoter       tetR/tetA promoters (fragment): tetR; overlapping promoters for bacterial tetR and tetA
    253..271     +  protein_bind   tet operator: bacterial operator O1 for the tetR and tetA genes tetracycline repressor TetR
    282..325     +  promoter       minimal CaMV 35S promoter (fragment): minimal 35S promoter from cauliflower mosaic virus
    334..354     +  protein_bind   attB1: mutant version of attB; core recombination site for the Gateway® BP reaction BP Clonase™
    363..1136    +  CDS            Ntf3: NTF3_MOUSE - Also known as Ntf-3. Experimental evidence at protein level: Swiss-Prot protein existence level 1. Seems to promote the survival of visceral and proprioceptive sensory neurons. From Mus musculus (Mouse).
   1140..1164    -  protein_bind   attB2: mutant version of attB; recombination site for the Gateway® BP reaction BP Clonase™
   1181..1691    +  promoter       hPGK promoter: human phosphoglycerate kinase 1 promoter
   1713..2429    +  CDS            EGFP: EGFP is a basic (constitutively fluorescent) green fluorescent protein published in 1996, derived from Aequorea victoria. It is reported to be a rapidly-maturing weak dimer with moderate acid sensitivity.
   2511..3134    +  CDS            rtTA3 (fragment): reverse tetracycline transactivator 3 activates expression from Tet-responsive promoters in the presence of doxycycline
   3573..3944    +  CDS            RelA (p65) AD: transcriptional activation domain of human RelA, also known as p65 (O'Shea and Perkins, 2008)
   3970..4558    +  misc_feature   WPRE: woodchuck hepatitis virus posttranscriptional regulatory element
   4566..4685    +  CDS            nef (fragment): NEF_HV1LA - Experimental evidence at protein level: Swiss-Prot protein existence level 1. Extracellular Nef protein targets CD4(+) T-lymphocytes for apoptosis by interacting with CXCR4 surface receptors. From Human immunodeficiency virus type 1 group M subtype B (isolate Lai) (HIV-1).
   4706..4739    +  protein_bind   loxP: Cre-mediated recombination occurs in the 8-bp core sequence (GCATACAT). Cre recombinase
   4759..4939    +  LTR            5' LTR (truncated): truncated 5' long terminal repeat (LTR) from HIV-1
   5042..5097    +  polyA_signal   β-globin poly(A) signal: rabbit β-globin polyadenylation signal (Gil and Proudfoot, 1987)
   5482..5498    -  protein_bind   lac operator: The lac repressor binds to the lac operator to inhibit transcription in E. coli. This inhibition can be relieved by adding lactose or isopropyl-β-D-thiogalactopyranoside (IPTG). lac repressor encoded by lacI
   5506..5536    -  promoter       lac promoter: promoter for the E. coli lac operon
   5551..5572    -  protein_bind   CAP binding site: CAP binding activates transcription in the presence of cAMP. E. coli catabolite activator protein
   5585..5624    -  CDS            lacI (fragment): lac repressor; lacI; The lac repressor binds to the lac operator to inhibit transcription in E. coli. This inhibition can be relieved by adding lactose or isopropyl-β-D-thiogalactopyranoside (IPTG).
   5631..5653    +  promoter       SV40 promoter (fragment): SV40 enhancer and early promoter
   5677..5812    +  rep_origin     SV40 ori: SV40 origin of replication
   5832..5966    +  polyA_signal   SV40 poly(A) signal: SV40 polyadenylation signal
   5968..6022    -  CDS            lacI (fragment): lac repressor; lacI; The lac repressor binds to the lac operator to inhibit transcription in E. coli. This inhibition can be relieved by adding lactose or isopropyl-β-D-thiogalactopyranoside (IPTG).
   6205..6792    -  rep_origin     ori: high-copy-number ColE1/pMB1/pBR322/pUC origin of replication
   6963..7823    -  CDS            AmpR: β-lactamase; bla; confers resistance to ampicillin, carbenicillin, and related antibiotics
   7824..7928    -  promoter       AmpR promoter: bla
   7959..8338    +  enhancer       CMV enhancer: human cytomegalovirus immediate early enhancer
   8340..8597    +  LTR            5' LTR (truncated): truncated 5' long terminal repeat (LTR) from HIV-1
   8644..8769    +  misc_feature   HIV-1 Ψ: packaging signal of human immunodeficiency virus type 1
   8753..9112    +  CDS            HIV-1 gag (fragment): gag protein from human immunodeficiency virus 1; gag
   9261..9378    +  misc_feature   cPPT/CTS: central polypurine tract and central termination sequence of HIV-1
   9521..9604    +  CDS            vif (fragment): VIF_HV1BR - Experimental evidence at protein level: Swiss-Prot protein existence level 1. Counteracts the innate antiviral activity of host APOBEC3F and APOBEC3G. Forms a complex with host APOBEC3F and APOBEC3G thus preventing the entry of these lethally hypermutating enzymes into progeny virions. Recruits an active E3 ubiquitin ligase complex composed of elongin BC, CUL5, and RBX2 to induce polyubiquitination of APOBEC3G and APOBEC3F. In turn, they are directed to the 26S proteasome for degradation. Vif interaction with APOBEC3G also blocks its cytidine deaminase activity in a proteasome-inde
   9738..9971    +  misc_feature   RRE: The Rev response element (RRE) of HIV-1 allows for Rev-dependent mRNA export from the nucleus to the cytoplasm.
  10348..10448   +  CDS            Rev (fragment): human immunodeficiency virus 1 (HIV-1) Rev protein; rev; enhances nuclear export of unspliced and incompletely spliced viral mRNAs
>Addgene plasmid #114279 | pCWXPGR-pTF-NT3 | addgene full sequence | sequence record 218733 | Addgene NGS Result
CAACTTTGTATAGAAAAGTTGGGTACAACTCCCACTAGACATATCCTACTCTATCATTGATAGAGTGACC
CTTCCATAGACATATCCTACTCTATCATTGATAGAGTGACCCTTCCACTAGGTTCACTTTTCTCTATCAT
TGATAGGGAGTGGTAAACAATTGATGGACAAAATCTATCAATGATAGAGAGTGCATGTTACTAGTATTGT
TCTTCTCTATCATTGATAGTGACTTTGCCTAATCACTTAGCAACTCTATCATTGATAGAGTTCTAGTATT
AGCAAGGCCTTTCCTCTATATAAGGAAGTTCATTTCATTTGGAGAAGATCCCCCAAGTTTGTACAAAAAA
GCAGGCTTCACCATGTCCATCTTGTTTTATGTGATATTTCTTGCTTATCTCCGTGGCATCCAAGGCAACA
GCATGGATCAAAGGAGTTTGCCGGAAGACTCTCTCAATTCCCTCATCATCAAGCTGATCCAGGCGGATAT
CTTGAAAAACAAGCTTTCCAAACAGATGGTGGATGTTAAGGAAAATTACCAGAGCACCCTGCCCAAAGCA
GAGGCACCCAGGGAACCAGAGCAGGGAGAGGCCACCAGGTCAGAGTTCCAGCCAATGATTGCAACGGACA
CAGAGCTACTACGGCAACAGAGACGCTACAATTCGCCCCGGGTCCTGCTGAGTGACAGCACCCCTTTGGA
GCCCCCTCCCTTATACCTAATGGAGGATTATGTGGGCAACCCGGTGGTAGCCAATAGAACCTCACCACGG
AGGAAACGCTATGCAGAACATAAGAGTCACCGAGGAGAGTACTCAGTGTGTGACAGTGAGAGCCTGTGGG
TGACCGACAAGTCCTCAGCCATTGACATTCGGGGACACCAGGTCACAGTGCTGGGGGAGATCAAAACCGG
TAACTCTCCTGTGAAACAATATTTTTATGAAACGAGATGTAAAGAAGCCAGGCCGGTCAAAAACGGTTGC
AGGGGGATTGATGACAAACACTGGAACTCTCAGTGCAAAACTTCGCAAACCTATGTCCGAGCACTGACTT
CAGAAAACAACAAACTCGTAGGCTGGCGCTGGATACGAATAGACACTTCCTGTGTGTGTGCCTTGTCGAG
AAAAATTGGAAGAACATGAACCCAGCTTTCTTGTACAAAGTGGTGATAATCGAATTCCACGGGGTTGGGG
TTGCGCCTTTTCCAAGGCAGCCCTGGGTTTGCGCAGGGACGCGGCTGCTCTGGGCGTGGTTCCGGGAAAC
GCAGCGGCGCCGACCCTGGGTCTCGCACATTCTTCACGTCCGTTCGCAGCGTCACCCGGATCTTCGCCGC
TACCCTTGTGGGCCCCCCGGCGACGCTTCCTGCTCCGCCCCTAAGTCGGGAAGGTTCCTTGCGGTTCGCG
GCGTGCCGGACGTGACAAACGGAAGCCGCACGTCTCACTAGTACCCTCGCAGACGGACAGCGCCAGGGAG
CAATGGCAGCGCGCCGACCGCGATGGGCTGTGGCCAATAGCGGCTGCTCAGCAGGGCGCGCCGAGAGCAG
CGGCCGGGAAGGGGCGGTGCGGGAGGCGGGGTGTGGGGCGGTAGTGTGGGCCCTGTTCCTGCCCGCGCGG
TGTTCCGCATTCTGCAAGCCTCCGGAGCGCACGTCGGCAGTCGGCTCCCTCGTTGACCGAATCACCGACC
TCTCTCCCCAGGGGGATCCACCGGTCGCCACCATGGTGAGCAAGGGCGAGGAGCTGTTCACCGGGGTGGT
GCCCATCCTGGTCGAGCTGGACGGCGACGTAAACGGCCACAAGTTCAGCGTGTCCGGCGAGGGCGAGGGC
GATGCCACCTACGGCAAGCTGACCCTGAAGTTCATCTGCACCACCGGCAAGCTGCCCGTGCCCTGGCCCA
CCCTCGTGACCACCCTGACCTACGGCGTGCAGTGCTTCAGCCGCTACCCCGACCACATGAAGCAGCACGA
CTTCTTCAAGTCCGCCATGCCCGAAGGCTACGTCCAGGAGCGCACCATCTTCTTCAAGGACGACGGCAAC
TACAAGACCCGCGCCGAGGTGAAGTTCGAGGGCGACACCCTGGTGAACCGCATCGAGCTGAAGGGCATCG
ACTTCAAGGAGGACGGCAACATCCTGGGGCACAAGCTGGAGTACAACTACAACAGCCACAACGTCTATAT
CATGGCCGACAAGCAGAAGAACGGCATCAAGGTGAACTTCAAGATCCGCCACAACATCGAGGACGGCAGC
GTGCAGCTCGCCGACCACTACCAGCAGAACACCCCCATCGGCGACGGCCCCGTGCTGCTGCCCGACAACC
ACTACCTGAGCACCCAGTCCGCCCTGAGCAAAGACCCCAACGAGAAGCGCGATCACATGGTCCTGCTGGA
GTTCGTGACCGCCGCCGGGATCACTCTCGGCATGGACGAGCTGTACAAGGCTAGCGGATCAGGTCAATGT
ACTAACTACGCTTTGTTGAAGCTTGCCGGCGATGTTGAAAGTAACCCCGGTCCTGGATCCATGTCCAGAC
TGGACAAGAGCAAAGTCATAAACGGCGCTCTGGAATTACTCAATGGAGTCGGTATCGAAGGCCTGACGAC
AAGGAAACTCGCTCAAAAGCTGGGAGTTGAGCAGCCTACCCTGTACTGGCACGTGAAGAACAAGCGGGCC
CTGCTCGATGCCCTGCCAATCGAGATGCTGGACAGGCATCATACCCACTTCTGCCCCCTGGAAGGCGAGT
CATGGCAAGACTTTCTGCGGAACAACGCCAAGTCATTCCGCTGTGCTCTCCTCTCACATCGCGACGGGGC
TAAAGTGCATCTCGGCACCCGCCCAACAGAGAAACAGTACGAAACCCTGGAAAATCAGCTCGCGTTCCTG
TGTCAGCAAGGCTTCTCCCTGGAGAACGCACTGTACGCTCTGTCCGCCGTGGGCCACTTTACACTGGGCT
GCGTATTGGAGGAACAGGAGCATCAAGTAGCAAAAGAGGAAAGAGAGACACCTACCACCGATTCTATGCC
CCCACTTCTGAGACAAGCAATTGAGCTGTTCGACCGGCAGGGAGCCGAACCTGCCTTCCTTTTCGGCCTG
GAACTAATCATATGTGGCCTGGAGAAACAGCTAAAGTGCGAAAGCGGCGGGCCGGCCTCGAGCGAATTCC
AGTACCTGCCAGATACAGACGATCGTCACCGGATTGAGGAGAAACGTAAAAGGACATATGAGACCTTCAA
GAGCATCATGAAGAAGAGTCCTTTCAGCGGACCCACCGACCCCCGGCCTCCACCTCGACGCATTGCTGTG
CCTTCCCGCAGCTCAGCTTCTGTCCCCAAGCCAGCACCCCAGCCCTATCCCTTTACGTCATCCCTGAGCA
CCATCAACTATGATGAGTTTCCCACCATGGTGTTTCCTTCTGGGCAGATCAGCCAGGCCTCGGCCTTGGC
CCCGGCCCCTCCCCAAGTCCTGCCCCAGGCTCCAGCCCCTGCCCCTGCTCCAGCCATGGTATCAGCTCTG
GCCCAGGCCCCAGCCCCTGTCCCAGTCCTAGCCCCAGGCCCTCCTCAGGCTGTGGCCCCACCTGCCCCCA
AGCCCACCCAGGCTGGGGAAGGAACGCTGTCAGAGGCCCTGCTGCAGCTGCAGTTTGATGATGAAGACCT
GGGGGCCTTGCTTGGCAACAGCACAGACCCAGCTGTGTTCACAGACCTGGCATCCGTCGACAACTCCGAG
TTTCAGCAGCTGCTGAACCAGGGCATACCTGTGGCCCCCCACACAACTGAGCCCATGCTGATGGAGTACC
CTGAGGCTATAACTCGCCTAGTGACAGGGGCCCAGAGGCCCCCCGACCCAGCTCCTGCTCCACTGGGGGC
CCCGGGGCTCCCCAATGGCCTCCTTTCAGGAGATGAAGACTTCTCCTCCATTGCGGACATGGACTTCTCA
GCCCTGCTGAGTCAGATCAGCTCCTAAAGATCTGATCAAGCTTATCGATAATCAACCTCTGGATTACAAA
ATTTGTGAAAGATTGACTGGTATTCTTAACTATGTTGCTCCTTTTACGCTATGTGGATACGCTGCTTTAA
TGCCTTTGTATCATGCTATTGCTTCCCGTATGGCTTTCATTTTCTCCTCCTTGTATAAATCCTGGTTGCT
GTCTCTTTATGAGGAGTTGTGGCCCGTTGTCAGGCAACGTGGCGTGGTGTGCACTGTGTTTGCTGACGCA
ACCCCCACTGGTTGGGGCATTGCCACCACCTGTCAGCTCCTTTCCGGGACTTTCGCTTTCCCCCTCCCTA
TTGCCACGGCGGAACTCATCGCCGCCTGCCTTGCCCGCTGCTGGACAGGGGCTCGGCTGTTGGGCACTGA
CAATTCCGTGGTGTTGTCGGGGAAATCATCGTCCTTTCCTTGGCTGCTCGCCTGTGTTGCCACCTGGATT
CTGCGCGGGACGTCCTTCTGCTACGTCCCTTCGGCCCTCAATCCAGCGGACCTTCCTTCCCGCGGCCTGC
TGCCGGCTCTGCGGCCTCTTCCGCGTCTTCGCCTTCGCCCTCAGACGAGTCGGATCTCCCTTTGGGCCGC
CTCCCCGCATCGATACCGTCGACCTCGAGGTTCGCTTTAAGACCAATGACTTACAAGGCAGCTGTAGATC
TTAGCCACTTTTTAAAAGAAAAGGGGGGACTGGAAGGGCTAATTCACTCCCAACGAAGACAAGATGGGAT
CAATTCACCATGGGAATAACTTCGTATAGCATACATTATACGAAGTTATGCTGCTTTTTGCTTGTACTGG
GTCTCTCTGGTTAGACCAGATCTGAGCCTGGGAGCTCTCTGGCTAACTAGGGAACCCACTGCTTAAGCCT
CAATAAAGCTTGCCTTGAGTGCTTCAAGTAGTGTGTGCCCGTCTGTTGTGTGACTCTGGTAACTAGAGAT
CCCTCAGACCCTTTTAGTCAGTGTGGAAAATCTCTAGCAGCATCTAGTTGAATCGCCAGTGTGTCGAGCT
AGCAGATCTTTTTCCCTCTGCCAAAAATTATGGGGACATCATGAAGCCCCTTGAGCATCTGACTTCTGGC
TAATAAAGGAAATTTATTTTCATTGCAATAGTGTGTTGGAATTTTTTGTGTCTCTCACTCGGAAGGACAT
ATGGGAGGGCAAATCATTTAAAACATCAGAATGAGTATTTGGTTTAGAGTTTGGCAACATATGCCCATAT
GCTGGCTGCCATGAACAAAGGTTGGCTATAAAGAGGTCATCAGTATATGAAACAGCCCCCTGCTGTCCAT
TCCTTATTCCATAGAAAAGCCTTGACTTGAGGTTAGATTTTTTTTATATTTTGTTTTGTGTTATTTTTTT
CTTTAACATCCCTAAAATTTTCCTTACATGTTTTACTAGCCAGATTTTTCCTCCTCTCCTGACTACTCCC
AGTCATAGCTGTCCCTCTTCTCTTATGGAGATCCCTCGACCTGCAGCCCAAGCTTGGCGTAATCATGGTC
ATAGCTGTTTCCTGTGTGAAATTGTTATCCGCTCACAATTCCACACAACATACGAGCCGGAAGCATAAAG
TGTAAAGCCTGGGGTGCCTAATGAGTGAGCTAACTCACATTAATTGCGTTGCGCTCACTGCCCGCTTTCC
AGTCGGGAAACCTGTCGTGCCAGCGGATCCGCATCTCAATTAGTCAGCAACCATAGTCCCGCCCCTAACT
CCGCCCATCCCGCCCCTAACTCCGCCCAGTTCCGCCCATTCTCCGCCCCATGGCTGACTAATTTTTTTTA
TTTATGCAGAGGCCGAGGCCGCCTCGGCCTCTGAGCTATTCCAGAAGTAGTGAGGAGGCTTTTTTGGAGG
CCTAGGCTTTTGCAAAAAGCTAACTTGTTTATTGCAGCTTATAATGGTTACAAATAAAGCAATAGCATCA
CAAATTTCACAAATAAAGCATTTTTTTCACTGCATTCTAGTTGTGGTTTGTCCAAACTCATCAATGTATC
TTATCATGTCTGGATCCGCTGCATTAATGAATCGGCCAACGCGCGGGGAGAGGCGGTTTGCGTATTGGGC
GCTCTTCCGCTTCCTCGCTCACTGACTCGCTGCGCTCGGTCGTTCGGCTGCGGCGAGCGGTATCAGCTCA
CTCAAAGGCGGTAATACGGTTATCCACAGAATCAGGGGATAACGCAGGAAAGAACATGTGAGCAAAAGGC
CAGCAAAAGGCCAGGAACCGTAAAAAGGCCGCGTTGCTGGCGTTTTTCCATAGGCTCCGCCCCCCTGACG
AGCATCACAAAAATCGACGCTCAAGTCAGAGGTGGCGAAACCCGACAGGACTATAAAGATACCAGGCGTT
TCCCCCTGGAAGCTCCCTCGTGCGCTCTCCTGTTCCGACCCTGCCGCTTACGGATACCTGTCCGCCTTTC
TCCCTTCGGGAAGCGTGGCGCTTTCTCATAGCTCACGCTGTAGGTATCTCAGTTCGGTGTAGGTCGTTCG
CTCCAAGCTGGGCTGTGTGCACGAACCCCCCGTTCAGCCCGACCGCTGCGCCTTATCCGGTAACTATCGT
CTTGAGTCCAACCCGGTAAGACACGACTTATCGCCACTGGCAGCAGCCACTGGTAACAGGATTAGCAGAG
CGAGGTATGTAGGCGGTGCTACAGAGTTCTTGAAGTGGTGGCCTAACTACGGCTACACTAGAAGAACAGT
ATTTGGTATCTGCGCTCTGCTGAAGCCAGTTACCTTCGGAAAAAGAGTTGGTAGCTCTTGATCCGGCAAA
CAAACCACCGCTGGTAGCGGTGGTTTTTTTGTTTGCAAGCAGCAGATTACGCGCAGAAAAAAAGGATCTC
AAGAAGATCCTTTGATCTTTTCTACGGGGTCTGACGCTCAGTGGAACGAAAACTCACGTTAAGGGATTTT
GGTCATGAGATTATCAAAAAGGATCTTCACCTAGATCCTTTTAAATTAAAAATGAAGTTTTAAATCAATC
TAAAGTATATATGAGTAAACTTGGTCTGACAGTTACCAATGCTTAATCAGTGAGGCACCTATCTCAGCGA
TCTGTCTATTTCGTTCATCCATAGTTGCCTGACTCCCCGTCGTGTAGATAACTACGATACGGGAGGGCTT
ACCATCTGGCCCCAGTGCTGCAATGATACCGCGAGACCCACGCTCACCGGCTCCAGATTTATCAGCAATA
AACCAGCCAGCCGGAAGGGCCGAGCGCAGAAGTGGTCCTGCAACTTTATCCGCCTCCATCCAGTCTATTA
ATTGTTGCCGGGAAGCTAGAGTAAGTAGTTCGCCAGTTAATAGTTTGCGCAACGTTGTTGCCATTGCTAC
AGGCATCGTGGTGTCACGCTCGTCGTTTGGTATGGCTTCATTCAGCTCCGGTTCCCAACGATCAAGGCGA
GTTACATGATCCCCCATGTTGTGCAAAAAAGCGGTTAGCTCCTTCGGTCCTCCGATCGTTGTCAGAAGTA
AGTTGGCCGCAGTGTTATCACTCATGGTTATGGCAGCACTGCATAATTCTCTTACTGTCATGCCATCCGT
AAGATGCTTTTCTGTGACTGGTGAGTACTCAACCAAGTCATTCTGAGAATAGTGTATGCGGCGACCGAGT
TGCTCTTGCCCGGCGTCAATACGGGATAATACCGCGCCACATAGCAGAACTTTAAAAGTGCTCATCATTG
GAAAACGTTCTTCGGGGCGAAAACTCTCAAGGATCTTACCGCTGTTGAGATCCAGTTCGATGTAACCCAC
TCGTGCACCCAACTGATCTTCAGCATCTTTTACTTTCACCAGCGTTTCTGGGTGAGCAAAAACAGGAAGG
CAAAATGCCGCAAAAAAGGGAATAAGGGCGACACGGAAATGTTGAATACTCATACTCTTCCTTTTTCAAT
ATTATTGAAGCATTTATCAGGGTTATTGTCTCATGAGCGGATACATATTTGAATGTATTTAGAAAAATAA
ACAAATAGGGGTTCCGCGCACATTTCCCCGAAAAGTGCCACCTGGGTCGACATTGATTATTGACTAGTTA
TTAATAGTAATCAATTACGGGGTCATTAGTTCATAGCCCATATATGGAGTTCCGCGTTACATAACTTACG
GTAAATGGCCCGCCTGGCTGACCGCCCAACGACCCCCGCCCATTGACGTCAATAATGACGTATGTTCCCA
TAGTAACGCCAATAGGGACTTTCCATTGACGTCAATGGGTGGAGTATTTACGGTAAACTGCCCACTTGGC
AGTACATCAAGTGTATCATATGCCAAGTACGCCCCCTATTGACGTCAATGACGGTAAATGGCCCGCCTGG
CATTATGCCCAGTACATGACCTTATGGGACTTTCCTACTTGGCAGTACATCTACGTATTAGTCATCGCTA
TTACCATGGGAGGCGTGGCCTGGGCGGGACTGGGGAGTGGCGAGCCCTCAGATCCTGCATATAAGCAGCT
GCTTTTTGCCTGTACTGGGTCTCTCTGGTTAGACCAGATCTGAGCCTGGGAGCTCTCTGGCTAACTAGGG
AACCCACTGCTTAAGCCTCAATAAAGCTTGCCTTGAGTGCTTCAAGTAGTGTGTGCCCGTCTGTTGTGTG
ACTCTGGTAACTAGAGATCCCTCAGACCCTTTTAGTCAGTGTGGAAAATCTCTAGCAGTGGCGCCCGAAC
AGGGACTTGAAAGCGAAAGGGAAACCAGAGGAGCTCTCTCGACGCAGGACTCGGCTTGCTGAAGCGCGCA
CGGCAAGAGGCGAGGGGCGGCGACTGGTGAGTACGCCAAAAATTTTGACTAGCGGAGGCTAGAAGGAGAG
AGATGGGTGCGAGAGCGTCAGTATTAAGCGGGGGAGAATTAGATCGCGATGGGAAAAAATTCGGTTAAGG
CCAGGGGGAAAGAAAAAATATAAATTAAAACATATAGTATGGGCAAGCAGGGAGCTAGAACGATTCGCAG
TTAATACTGGCCTGTTAGAAACATCAGAAGGCTGTAGACAAATACTGGGACAGCTACAACCATCCCTTCA
GACAGGATCAGAAGAACTTAGATCATTATATAATACAGTAGCAACCCTCTATTGTGTGCATCAAAGGATA
GAGATAAAAGACACCAAGGAAGCTTTAGACAAGATAGAGGAAGAGCAAAACAAAAGTAAGAAAAAAGCAC
AGCAAGCAGCAGGATCTTCAGACCTGGAAATTCCCTACAATCCCCAAAGTCAAGGAGTAGTAGAATCTAT
GAATAAAGAATTAAAGAAAATTATAGGACAGGTAAGAGATCAGGCTGAACATCTTAAGACAGCAGTACAA
ATGGCAGTATTCATCCACAATTTTAAAAGAAAAGGGGGGATTGGGGGGTACAGTGCAGGGGAAAGAATAG
TAGACATAATAGCAACAGACATACAAACTAAAGAATTACAAAAACAAATTACAAAAATTCAAAATTTTCG
GGTTTATTACAGGGACAGCAGAAATCCACTTTGGAAAGGACCAGCAAAGCTCCTCTGGAAAGGTGAAGGG
GCAGTAGTAATACAAGATAATAGTGACATAAAAGTAGTGCCAAGAAGAAAAGCAAAGATCATTAGGGATT
ATGGAAAACAGATGGCAGGTGATGATTGTGTGGCAAGTAGACAGGATGAGGATTAGAACATGGAAAAGTT
TAGTAAAACACCATAAGGAGGAGATATGAGGGACAATTGGAGAAGTGAATTATATAAATATAAAGTAGTA
AAAATTGAACCATTAGGAGTAGCACCCACCAAGGCAAAGAGAAGAGTGGTGCAGAGAGAAAAAAGAGCAG
TGGGAATAGGAGCTTTGTTCCTTGGGTTCTTGGGAGCAGCAGGAAGCACTATGGGCGCAGCGTCAATGAC
GCTGACGGTACAGGCCAGACAATTATTGTCTGGTATAGTGCAGCAGCAGAACAATTTGCTGAGGGCTATT
GAGGCGCAACAGCATCTGTTGCAACTCACAGTCTGGGGCATCAAGCAGCTCCAGGCAAGAATCCTGGCTG
TGGAAAGATACCTAAAGGATCAACAGCTCCTGGGGATTTGGGGTTGCTCTGGAAAACTCATTTGCACCAC
TGCTGTGCCTTGGAATGCTAGTTGGAGTAATAAATCTCTGGAACAGATTTGGAATCACACGACCTGGATG
GAGTGGGACAGAGAAATTAACAATTACACAAGCTTAATACACTCCTTAATTGAAGAATCGCAAAACCAGC
AAGAAAAGAATGAACAAGAATTATTGGAATTAGATAAATGGGCAAGTTTGTGGAATTGGTTTAACATAAC
AAATTGGCTGTGGTATATAAAATTATTCATAATGATAGTAGGAGGCTTGGTAGGTTTAAGAATAGTTTTT
GCTGTACTTTCTATAGTGAATAGAGTTAGGCAGGGATATTCACCATTATCGTTTCAGACCCACCTCCCAA
CCCCGAGGGGACCCGACAGGCCCGAAGGAATAGAAGAAGAAGGTGGAGAGAGAGACAGAGACAGATCCAT
TCGATTAGTGAACGGATCTCGACGGTATCTAGTGATTATCGGAT
